>Addgene plasmid #174795 | pET28_6xHis-PARP1-A762V | addgene full sequence | sequence record 343407 | Addgene NGS Result
TAATACGACTCACTATAGGGGAATTGTGAGCGGATAACAATTCCCCTCTAGAAATAATTTTGTTTAACTT
TAAGAAGGAGATATACC
[3102 nt withheld, positions 88-3189]
TAACTCGAGCACCACCACCACCACCACTGAGATCCGGCTGCTAACAAAGCCCGAAAGGAAGCTGAGTTGG
CTGCTGCCACCGCTGAGCAATAACTAGCATAACCCCTTGGGGCCTCTAAACGGGTCTTGAGGGGTTTTTT
GCTGAAAGGAGGAACTATATCCGGATTGGCGAATGGG
[124 nt withheld, positions 3367-3490]
C
[91 nt withheld, positions 3492-3582]
A
[49 nt withheld, positions 3584-3632]
CCTTTGACGTTGGAGTCCACGTTCTTT
[37 nt withheld, positions 3660-3696]
ACCCTATCTCGGTCTATTCTTTTGATTTATAAGGGATTTTGCCGATTTCGGCCTATTGGTTAAAAAATGA
GCTGATTTAACAAAAATTTAACGCGAATTTTAACAAAATATTAACGCTTACAATTTAGGTGGCACTTTTC
GGGGAAATGTGCGCGGAACCCCTATTTGTTTATTTTTCTAAATACATTCAAATATGTATCCGCTCATGAA
TTAATTCTTAGAAAAACTCATCGAGCATCAAATGAAACTGCAATTTATTCATATCAGGATTATCAATACC
ATATTTTTGAAAAAGCCGTTTCTGTAATGAAGGAGAAAACTCACCGAGGCAGTTCCATAGGATGGCAAGA
TCCTGGTATCGGTCTGCGATTCCGACTCGTCCAACATCAATACAACCTATTAATTTCCCCTCGTCAAAAA
TAAGGTTATCAAGTGAGAAATCACCATGAGTGACGACTGAATCCGGTGAGAATGGCAAAAGTTTATGCAT
TTCTTTCCAGACTTGTTCAACAGGCCAGCCATTACGCTCGTCATCAAAATCACTCGCATCAACCAAACCG
TTATTCATTCGTGATTGCGCCTGAGCGAGACGAAATACGCGATCGCTGTTAAAAGGACAATTACAAACAG
GAATCGAATGCAACCGGCGCAGGAACACTGCCAGCGCATCAACAATATTTTCACCTGAATCAGGATATTC
TTCTAATACCTGGAATGCTGTTTTCCCGGGGATCGCAGTGGTGAGTAACCATGCATCATCAGGAGTACGG
ATAAAATGCTTGATGGTCGGAAGAGGCATAAATTCCGTCAGCCAGTTTAGTCTGACCATCTCATCTGTAA
CATCATTGGCAACGCTACCTTTGCCATGTTTCAGAAACAACTCTGGCGCATCGGGCTTCCCATACAATCG
ATAGATTGTCGCACCTGATTGCCCGACATTATCGCGAGCCCATTTATACCCATATAAATCAGCATCCATG
TTGGAATTTAATCGCGGCCTAGAGCAAGACGTTTCCCGTTGAATATGGCTCATAACACCCCTTGTATTAC
TGTTTATGTAAGCAGACAGTTTTATTGTTCATGACCAAAATCCCTTAACGTGAGTTTTCGTTCCACTGAG
CGTCAGACCCCGTAGAAAAGATCAAAGGATCTTCTTGAGATCCTTTTTTTCTGCGCGTAATCTGCTGCTT
GCAAACAAAAAAACCACCGCTACCAGCGGTGGTTTGTTTGCCGGATCAAGAGCTACCAACTCTTTTTCCG
AAGGTAACTGGCTTCAGCAGAGCGCAGATACCAAATACTGTCCTTCTAGTGTAGCCGTAGTTAGGCCACC
ACTTCAAGAACTCTGTAGCACCGCCTACATACCTCGCTCTGCTAATCCTGTTACCAGTGGCTGCTGCCAG
TGGCGATAAGTCGTGTCTTACCGGGTTGGACTCAAGACGATAGTTACCGGATAAGGCGCAGCGGTCGGGC
TGAACGGGGGGTTCGTGCACACAGCCCAGCTTGGAGCGAACGACCTACACCGAACTGAGATACCTACAGC
GTGAGCTATGAGAAAGCGCCACGCTTCCCGAAGGGAGAAAGGCGGACAGGTATCCGGTAAGCGGCAGGGT
CGGAACAGGAGAGCGCACGAGGGAGCTTCCAGGGGGAAACGCCTGGTATCTTTATAGTCCTGTCGGGTTT
CGCCACCTCTGACTTGAGCGTCGATTTTTGTGATGCTCGTCAGGGGGGCGGAGCCTATGGAAAAACGCCA
GCAACGCGGCCTTTTTACGGTTCCTGGCCTTTTGCTGGCCTTTTGCTCACATGTTCTTTCCTGCGTTATC
CCCTGATTCTGTGGATAACCGTATTACCGCCTTTGAGTGAGCTGATACCGCTCGCCGCAGCCGAACGACC
GAGCGCAGCGAGTCAGTGAGCGAGGAAGCGGAAGAGCGCCTGATGCGGTATTTTCTCCTTACGCATCTGT
GCGGTATTTCACACCGCAATGGTGCACTCTCAGTACAATCTGCTCTGATGCCGCATAGTTAAGCCAGTAT
ACACTCCGCTATCGCTACGTGACTGGGTCATGGCTGCGCCCCGACACCCGCCAACACCCGCTGACGCGCC
CTGACGGGCTTGTCTGCTCCCGGCATCCGCTTACAGACAAGCTGTGACCGTCTCCGGGAGCTGCATGTGT
CAGAGGTTTTCACCGTCATCACCGAAACGCGCGAGGCAGCTGCGGTAAAGCTCATCAGCGTGGTCGTGAA
GCGATTCACAGATGTCTGCCTGTTCATCCGCGTCCAGCTCGTTGAGTTTCTCCAGAAGCGTTAATGTCTG
GCTTCTGATAAAGCGGGCCATGTTAAGGGCGGTTTTTTCCTGTTTGGTCACTGATGCCTCCGTGTAAGGG
GGATTTCTGTTCATGGGGGTAATGATACCGATGAAACGAGAGAGGATGCTCACGATACGGGTTACTGATG
ATGAACATGCCCGGTTACTGGAACGTTGTGAGGGTAAACAACTGGCGGTATGGATGCGGCGGGACCAGAG
AAAAATCACTCAGGGTCAATGCCAGCGCTTCGTTAATACAGATGTAGGTGTTCCACAGGGTAGCCAGCAG
CATCCTGCGATGCAGATCCGGAACATAATGGTGCAGGGCGCTGACTTCCGCGTTTCCAGACTTTACGAAA
CACGGAAACCGAAGACCATTCATGTTGTTGCTCAGGTCGCAGACGTTTTGCAGCAGCAGTCGCTTCACGT
TCGCTCGCGTATCGGTGATTCATTCTGCTAACCAGTAAGGCAACCCCGCCAGCCTAGCCGGGTCCTCAAC
GACAGGAGCACGATCATGCGCACCCGTGGGGCCGCCATGCCGGCGATAATGGCCTGCTTCTCGCCGAAAC
GTTTGGTGGCGGGACCAGTGACGAAGGCTTGAGCGAGGGCGTGCAAGATTCCGAATACCGCAAGCGACAG
GCCGATCATCGTCGCGCTCCAGCGAAAGCGGTCCTCGCCGAAAATGACCCAGAGCGCTGCCGGCACCTGT
CCTACGAGTTGCATGATAAAGAAGACAGTCATAAGTGCGGCGACGATAGTCATGCCCCGCGCCCACCGGA
AGGAGCTGACTGGGTTGAAGGCTCTCAAGGGCATCGGTCGAGATCCCGGTGCCTAATGAGTGAGCTAACT
TACATTAATTGCGTTGCGCTCACTGCCCGCTTTCCAGTCGGGAAACCTGTCGTGCCAGCTGCATTAATGA
ATCGGCCAACGCGCGGGGAGAGGCGGTTTGCGTATTGGGCGCCAGGGTGGTTTTTCTTTTCACCAGTGAG
ACGGGCAACAGCTGATTGCCCTTCACCGCCTGGCCCTGAGAGAGTTGCAGCAAGCGGTCCACGCTGGTTT
GCCCCAGCAGGCGAAAATCCTGTTTGATGGTGGTTAACGGCGGGATATAACATGAGCTGTCTTCGGTATC
GTCGTATCCCACTACCGAGATATCCGCACCAACGCGCAGCCCGGACTCGGTAATGGCGCGCATTGCGCCC
AGCGCCATCTGATCGTTGGCAACCAGCATCGCAGTGGGAACGATGCCCTCATTCAGCATTTGCATGGTTT
GTTGAAAACCGGACATGGCACTCCAGTCGCCTTCCCGTTCCGCTATCGGCTGAATTTGATTGCGAGTGAG
ATATTTATGCCAGCCAGCCAGACGCAGACGCGCCGAGACAGAACTTAATGGGCCCGCTAACAGCGCGATT
TGCTGGTGACCCAATGCGACCAGATGCTCCACGCCCAGTCGCGTACCGTCTTCATGGGAGAAAATAATAC
TGTTGATGGGTGTCTGGTCAGAGACATCAAGAAATAACGCCGGAACATTAGTGCAGGCAGCTTCCACAGC
AATGGCATCCTGGTCATCCAGCGGATAGTTAATGATCAGCCCACTGACGCGTTGCGCGAGAAGATTGTGC
ACCGCCGCTTTACAGGCTTCGACGCCGCTTCGTTCTACCATCGACACCACCACGCTGGCACCCAGTTGAT
CGGCGCGAGATTTAATCGCCGCGACAATTTGCGACGGCGCGTGCAGGGCCAGACTGGAGGTGGCAACGCC
AATCAGCAACGACTGTTTGCCCGCCAGTTGTTGTGCCACGCGGTTGGGAATGTAATTCAGCTCCGCCATC
GCCGCTTCCACTTTTTCCCGCGTTTTCGCAGAAACGTGGCTGGCCTGGTTCACCACGCGGGAAACGGTCT
GATAAGAGACACCGGCATACTCTGCGACATCGTATAACGTTACTGGTTTCACATTCACCACCCTGAATTG
ACTCTCTTCCGGGCGCTATCATGCCATACCGCGAAAGGTTTTGCGCCATTCGATGGTGTCCGGGATCTCG
ACGCTCTCCCTTATGCGACTCCTGCATTAGGAAGCAGCCCAGTAGTAGGTTGAGGCCGTTGAGCACCGCC
GCCGCAAGGAATGGTGCATGCAAGGAGATGGCGCCCAACAGTCCCCCGGCCACGGGGCCTGCCACCATAC
CCACGCCGAAACAAGCGCTCATGAGCCCGAAGTGGCGAGCCCGATCTTCCCCATCGGTGATGTCGGCGAT
ATAGGCGCCAGCAACCGCACCTGTGGCGCCGGTGATGCCGGCCACGATGCGTCCGGCGTAGAGGATCGAG
ATCTCGATCCCGCGAAAT
Features (pLannotate 1.2.2; 21 found; start..end, strand, type, name):
      1..19      +  promoter       T7 promoter: promoter for bacteriophage T7 RNA polymerase
     20..44      +  protein_bind   lac operator: The lac repressor binds to the lac operator to inhibit transcription in E. coli. This inhibition can be relieved by adding lactose or isopropyl-β-D-thiogalactopyranoside (IPTG). lac repressor encoded by lacI
     59..81      +  RBS            RBS: efficient ribosome binding site from bacteriophage T7 gene 10 (Olins and Rangwala, 1989)
    100..116     +  CDS            capTEV™ (fragment) (sequence withheld): composite tag for in vivo biotinylation, TEV protease cleavage, and 6xHis tagging
    127..144     +  CDS            thrombin site (sequence withheld): thrombin recognition and cleavage site
    148..3189    +  CDS            PARP1 (sequence withheld): PARP1_HUMAN - Also known as ADPRT From Homo sapiens (Human).
   3199..3216    +  CDS            9xHis (fragment): 9xHis affinity tag
   3226..3275    +  CDS            SET1 (fragment): solubility-enhancement tag derived from T7 phage gene 10B
   3283..3330    +  terminator     T7 terminator: transcription terminator for bacteriophage T7 RNA polymerase
   3367..3795    +  rep_origin     f1 ori (sequence partly withheld): f1 bacteriophage origin of replication; arrow indicates direction of (+) strand synthesis
   3848..3905    +  promoter       AmpR promoter (fragment): bla
   3914..4729    -  CDS            KanR: aminoglycoside phosphotransferase; aph(3')-Ia; confers resistance to kanamycin in bacteria or G418 (Geneticin®) in eukaryotes
   4851..5439    +  rep_origin     ori: high-copy-number ColE1/pMB1/pBR322/pUC origin of replication
   5625..5764    -  misc_feature   bom: basis of mobility region from pBR322
   5866..6057    -  CDS            rop: Rop protein, which maintains plasmids at low copy number; rop
   6074..6454    +  CDS            YPB1_ECOLX: Protein predicted: Swiss-Prot protein existence level 4. From Escherichia coli.
   6526..6817    -  CDS            TcR (fragment): tetracycline efflux protein; tet; confers resistance to tetracycline
   6832..6853    -  protein_bind   CAP binding site: CAP binding activates transcription in the presence of cAMP. E. coli catabolite activator protein
   6866..7948    -  CDS            lacI: lac repressor; lacI; The lac repressor binds to the lac operator to inhibit transcription in E. coli. This inhibition can be relieved by adding lactose or isopropyl-β-D-thiogalactopyranoside (IPTG).
   7949..8026    -  promoter       lacI promoter: lacI
   8034..8313    -  CDS            TcR (fragment): tetracycline efflux protein; tet; confers resistance to tetracycline
