[The description below was written by a language model from this plasmid's Addgene catalogue record and pLannotate feature annotations shown in this document.]
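Description:
pET28_6xHis-PARP1-A762V is a bacterial expression plasmid of about 8.3 kb, built on the pET28 backbone, for producing full-length human PARP1 (poly(ADP-ribose) polymerase 1, residues 1-1014) in E. coli. The insert was introduced by Gibson cloning and carries the A762V change. According to the record this reverts the common V762A polymorphism, so the encoded protein corresponds to the wild-type sequence at that position.

Expression follows the standard pET arrangement. A T7 promoter with an adjacent lac operator and the T7 gene 10 ribosome binding site drives the open reading frame, and a T7 terminator lies downstream. The plasmid-borne lacI gene supplies lac repressor, which keeps transcription off until IPTG is added, and expression requires a host that provides T7 RNA polymerase. The PARP1 coding sequence is preceded by the backbone's N-terminal 6xHis tag (picked up by the annotation software as a fragment of a composite tag) and a thrombin cleavage site, allowing metal-affinity purification and optional tag removal. A second short His-tag sequence is annotated just after the PARP1 coding region, as is typical of pET28. The record lists only the N-terminal tag and does not say whether the downstream one is translated.

The plasmid is selected with kanamycin through the KanR (aph(3')-Ia) gene. It replicates from a pBR322-type origin accompanied by rop and the bom region, consistent with the low copy number listed, and an f1 origin is also present. The remaining annotated tetracycline-resistance fragments are nonfunctional backbone remnants. The associated publication used recombinant PARP1 to study its roles in ALC1-dependent nucleosome remodeling, so the construct is suited to biochemical assays requiring purified PARP1.
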