Addgene plasmid #174795: pET28_6xHis-PARP1-A762V
Purpose: Bacterial expression of wild type PARP1 mutant (A762V is reversion of the common V762A polymorphism)
Depositing lab: Joan Conaway. Depositing organization: Stowers Institute for Medical Research. Publication: Multiple roles for PARP1 in ALC1-dependent nucleosome remodeling. Ooi SK, Sato S, Tomomori-Sato C, Zhang Y, Wen Z, Banks CAS, Washburn MP, Unruh JR, Florens L, Conaway RC, Conaway JW. Proc Natl Acad Sci U S A. 2021 Sep 7;118(36). pii: 2107277118. doi: 10.1073/pnas.2107277118. PubMed 34465625.
Backbone
  Vector backbone: pET28
  Vector type: Bacterial Expression
Growth in bacteria
  Bacterial resistance: Kanamycin, 50 μg/mL
  Growth temperature: 37°C
  Growth strain: DH5alpha
  Copy number: Low Copy
Gene/Insert
  Gene/Insert name: PARP1-A762V
  Species: H. sapiens (human)
  Mutation: A762V
  Entrez Gene: PARP1 (a.k.a. ADPRT, ADPRT 1, ADPRT1, ARTD1, PARP, PARP-1, PARS, PPOL, Poly-PARP, pADPRT-1)
  Tag / fusion protein: 6xHis (N terminal on backbone)
  Cloning method: Gibson Cloning
Terms and licenses: Academic/Nonprofit Terms; Industry Terms: Not Available to Industry
Depositor comments: Protein residues 1-1014 (see PMID: 20399804 for detail about the mutation)
How to cite: pET28_6xHis-PARP1-A762V was a gift from Joan Conaway (Addgene plasmid # 174795 ; http://n2t.net/addgene:174795 ; RRID:Addgene_174795)
